Addgene plasmid #156001: SF3A2
Purpose: For use in RBP tethering screen
Depositing lab: Eugene Yeo. Depositing organization: University of California, San Diego (UCSD). Publication: Large-scale tethered function assays identify factors that regulate mRNA stability and translation. Luo EC, Nathanson JL, Tan FE, Schwartz JL, Schmok JC, Shankar A, Markmiller S, Yee BA, Sathe S, Pratt GA, Scaletta DB, Ha Y, Hill DE, Aigner S, Yeo GW. Nat Struct Mol Biol. 2020 Oct;27(10):989-1000. doi: 10.1038/s41594-020-0477-6. Epub 2020 Aug 17. PubMed 32807991.
Backbone
  Vector backbone: E2.pEF5-DEST-FL-V5-MCP
  Backbone size w/o insert (bp): 7357
  Vector type: Mammalian Expression
Growth in bacteria
  Bacterial resistance: Ampicillin, 100 μg/mL
  Growth temperature: 37°C
  Growth strain: DH5alpha
  Copy number: High Copy
Gene/Insert
  Gene/Insert name: SF3A2 (alt name: Accession: BC004434)
  Species: H. sapiens (human)
  Insert size (bp): 1395
  Mutation: none
  Entrez Gene: SF3A2 (a.k.a. PRP11, PRPF11, SAP62, SF3a66)
  Promoter: EF-1a
  Tag / fusion protein: V5-MCP (C terminal on backbone)
  Cloning method: Gateway Cloning
  Sequencing primers: 5′ TAATACGACTCACTATAGGG; 3′ gctcgagtctagagggc
Resource information
  A portion of this plasmid was derived from a plasmid made by: DNASU Plasmid Repository Center for Personalized Diagnostics Biodesign Institute
Terms and licenses: Academic/Nonprofit Terms; Industry Terms: Not Available to Industry
How to cite: SF3A2 was a gift from Eugene Yeo (Addgene plasmid # 156001 ; http://n2t.net/addgene:156001 ; RRID:Addgene_156001)
