[The description below was written by a language model from this plasmid's Addgene catalogue record and pLannotate feature annotations shown in this document.]
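Description:
SF3A2 is a mammalian expression plasmid built on the Gateway destination backbone E2.pEF5-DEST-FL-V5-MCP. It carries the human SF3A2 open reading frame (also known as SAP62 or PRP11), a component of the SF3A splicing factor complex involved in U2 snRNP and pre-spliceosome assembly. The unmutated ORF was introduced by Gateway recombination and sits between attB1 and attB2 sites downstream of the strong constitutive EF-1α promoter; a T7 promoter lies just upstream of the insert. The coding sequence is followed, on the backbone side, by a C-terminal V5 epitope tag and the bacteriophage MS2 coat protein (MCP), and the transcription unit ends at a bovine growth hormone polyadenylation signal. The sequenced record is 7,762 nt.

The MCP moiety binds a specific MS2 RNA stem-loop, so the fusion protein can be artificially recruited to a transcript bearing such hairpins, while the V5 tag allows detection of the fusion. This fits the stated purpose: the plasmid was made for an RNA-binding protein tethering screen, part of large-scale tethered function assays looking for factors that affect mRNA stability and translation. The reporter itself is not part of this plasmid.

Downstream of the expression cassette, the feature table shows an FRT site immediately preceding a hygromycin resistance gene with an SV40 poly(A) signal. This arrangement is typical of vectors designed for FLP-mediated integration into a genomic FRT site, although the record does not say it was used that way. In bacteria the plasmid is maintained by a high-copy ColE1/pUC-type origin and selected with ampicillin through the β-lactamase gene. The remaining annotations (partial f1 ori, SV40 promoter, ble, lacI, CMV enhancer and small t antigen matches) are short backbone fragments.
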