Features (pLannotate 1.2.2; 24 found; start..end, strand, type, name):
      1..1179    +  promoter       EF-1α promoter: strong constitutive promoter for human elongation factor EF-1α
   1196..1214    +  promoter       T7 promoter: promoter for bacteriophage T7 RNA polymerase
   1293..1317    +  protein_bind   attB1: mutant version of attB; recombination site for the Gateway® BP reaction BP Clonase™
   1323..2714    +  CDS            SF3A2: SF3A2_HUMAN - Also known as SAP62. Experimental evidence at protein level: Swiss-Prot protein existence level 1. Involved in pre-mRNA splicing as a component of the splicing factor SF3A complex that contributes to the assembly of the 17S U2 snRNP, and the subsequent assembly of the pre-spliceosome 'E' complex and the pre-catalytic spliceosome 'A' complex (PubMed:10882114, PubMed:11533230). Involved in pre-mRNA splicing as a component of pre- catalytic spliceosome 'B' complexes, including the Bact complex (PubMed:29361316, PubMed:29360106, PubMed:30315277). Interacts directly with the duplex fo
   2719..2743    -  protein_bind   attB2: mutant version of attB; recombination site for the Gateway® BP reaction BP Clonase™
   2868..2909    +  CDS            V5 tag: epitope tag from simian virus 5
   2922..3308    +  CDS            MS2: bacteriophage MS2 coat protein binds to a specific stem-loop structure in the viral RNA (Peabody, 1993)
   3370..3594    +  polyA_signal   bGH poly(A) signal: bovine growth hormone polyadenylation signal
   3598..3619    +  promoter       SV40 promoter (fragment): SV40 enhancer and early promoter
   3640..3873    +  rep_origin     f1 ori (fragment) (sequence partly withheld): f1 bacteriophage origin of replication; arrow indicates direction of (+) strand synthesis
   3878..3925    +  protein_bind   FRT: FLP-mediated recombination occurs in the 8-bp core sequence TCTAGAAA (Turan and Bode, 2011). FLP recombinase from the Saccharomyces cerevisiae 2μ plasmid
   3933..4955    +  CDS            HygR: aminoglycoside phosphotransferase from E. coli; aph(4)-Ia; confers resistance to hygromycin
   4965..5090    +  CDS            ble (fragment): BLE_KLEPN - Experimental evidence at protein level: Swiss-Prot protein existence level 1. Binding protein with a strong affinity to the bleomycin family of antibiotics. Binds to CL990; an antimitotic-antibiotic compound. From Klebsiella pneumoniae.
   5085..5206    +  polyA_signal   SV40 poly(A) signal: SV40 polyadenylation signal
   5279..5295    -  protein_bind   lac operator: The lac repressor binds to the lac operator to inhibit transcription in E. coli. This inhibition can be relieved by adding lactose or isopropyl-β-D-thiogalactopyranoside (IPTG). lac repressor encoded by lacI
   5303..5333    -  promoter       lac promoter: promoter for the E. coli lac operon
   5348..5369    -  protein_bind   CAP binding site: CAP binding activates transcription in the presence of cAMP. E. coli catabolite activator protein
   5382..5474    -  CDS            lacI (fragment): lac repressor; lacI; The lac repressor binds to the lac operator to inhibit transcription in E. coli. This inhibition can be relieved by adding lactose or isopropyl-β-D-thiogalactopyranoside (IPTG).
   5657..6245    -  rep_origin     ori: high-copy-number ColE1/pMB1/pBR322/pUC origin of replication
   6416..7276    -  CDS            AmpR: β-lactamase; bla; confers resistance to ampicillin, carbenicillin, and related antibiotics
   7277..7381    -  promoter       AmpR promoter: bla
   7440..7492    -  misc_feature   bom (fragment): basis of mobility region from pBR322
   7647..7665    +  enhancer       CMV enhancer (fragment): human cytomegalovirus immediate early enhancer
   7690..7756    +  CDS            small t antigen (fragment): SV40 (simian virus 40) small t antigen
>Addgene plasmid #156001 | SF3A2 | addgene full sequence | sequence record 377214 | Addgene NGS Result
GGCTCCGGTGCCCGTCAGTGGGCAGAGCGCACATCGCCCACAGTCCCCGAGAAGTTGGGGGGAGGGGTCG
GCAATTGAACCGGTGCCTAGAGAAGGTGGCGCGGGGTAAACTGGGAAAGTGATGTCGTGTACTGGCTCCG
CCTTTTTCCCGAGGGTGGGGGAGAACCGTATATAAGTGCAGTAGTCGCCGTGAACGTTCTTTTTCGCAAC
GGGTTTGCCGCCAGAACACAGGTAAGTGCCGTGTGTGGTTCCCGCGGGCCTGGCCTCTTTACGGGTTATG
GCCCTTGCGTGCCTTGAATTACTTCCACCTGGCTGCAGTACGTGATTCTTGATCCCGAGCTTCGGGTTGG
AAGTGGGTGGGAGAGTTCGAGGCCTTGCGCTTAAGGAGCCCCTTCGCCTCGTGCTTGAGTTGAGGCCTGG
CCTGGGCGCTGGGGCCGCCGCGTGCGAATCTGGTGGCACCTTCGCGCCTGTCTCGCTGCTTTCGATAAGT
CTCTAGCCATTTAAAATTTTTGATGACCTGCTGCGACGCTTTTTTTCTGGCAAGATAGTCTTGTAAATGC
GGGCCAAGATCTGCACACTGGTATTTCGGTTTTTGGGGCCGCGGGCGGCGACGGGGCCCGTGCGTCCCAG
CGCACATGTTCGGCGAGGCGGGGCCTGCGAGCGCGGCCACCGAGAATCGGACGGGGGTAGTCTCAAGCTG
GCCGGCCTGCTCTGGTGCCTGGCCTCGCGCCGCCGTGTATCGCCCCGCCCTGGGCGGCAAGGCTGGCCCG
GTCGGCACCAGTTGCGTGAGCGGAAAGATGGCCGCTTCCCGGCCCTGCTGCAGGGAGCTCAAAATGGAGG
ACGCGGCGCTCGGGAGAGCGGGCGGGTGAGTCACCCACACAAAGGAAAAGGGCCTTTCCGTCCTCAGCCG
TCGCTTCATGTGACTCCACGGAGTACCGGGCGCCGTCCAGGCACCTCGATTAGTTCTCGAGCTTTTGGAG
TACGTCGTCTTTAGGTTGGGGGGAGGGGTTTTATGCGATGGAGTTTCCCCACACTGAGTGGGTGGAGACT
GAAGTTAGGCCAGCTTGGCACTTGATGTAATTCTCCTTGGAATTTGCCCTTTTTGAGTTTGGATCTTGGT
TCATTCTCAAGCCTCAGACAGTGGTTCAAAGTTTTTTTCTTCCATTTCAGGTGTCGTGAGGAATTAGCTT
GGTACTAATACGACTCACTATAGGGAGACCCAAGCTGGCTAGGTAAGCTTGGTACCGAGCTCGGATCCAC
TAGTCCAGTGTGGTGGAATTCTGCAGATATCAACAAGTTTGTACAAAAAAGCAGGCTCCACCATGGACTT
CCAGCATCGCCCCGGGGGCAAGACCGGGAGCGGGGGCGTGGCCTCCTCCTCCGAGAGCAACCGTGACCGC
AGGGAGCGCCTCCGGCAGCTGGCCCTGGAGACCATCGACATCAACAAGGACCCGTACTTCATGAAGAACC
ACCTGGGCTCCTATGAATGCAAACTCTGCCTGACACTTCACAACAATGAGGGGAGCTACCTGGCACATAC
GCAGGGGAAGAAGCACCAGACCAACCTGGCCCGGCGAGCAGCCAAGGAGGCCAAGGAGGCCCCTGCCCAG
CCCGCGCCTGAGAAGGTCAAGGTGGAGGTGAAGAAGTTTGTGAAGATCGGCCGCCCGGGCTACAAAGTGA
CCAAGCAGAGAGACTCGGAGATGGGCCAGCAGAGCCTCCTCTTCCAGATTGACTACCCTGAGATCGCCGA
GGGCATCATGCCACGTCACCGCTTCATGTCTGCGTACGAGCAGAGGATCGAGCCTCCGGACCGGCGCTGG
CAGTACCTGCTCATGGCCGCCGAGCCCTACGAGACCATTGCCTTCAAGGTGCCGAGCAGAGAGATCGACA
AGGCGGAGGGCAAGTTCTGGACACACTGGAACCGGGAGACCAAGCAGTTCTTCCTCCAGTTCCACTTTAA
GATGGAGAAGCCCCCGGCTCCACCCAGCCTCCCTGCTGGCCCCCCTGGGGTGAAGCGGCCTCCACCCCCG
CTGATGAACGGTCTGCCCCCTCGGCCACCGCTGCCTGAGTCTTTGCCACCGCCCCCGCCAGGAGGCCTGC
CTCTGCCACCCATGCCCCCCACAGGGCCTGCGCCCTCAGGGCCCCCGGGACCACCCCAGCTACCCCCGCC
AGCTCCAGGGGTCCACCCCCCGGCCCCAGTGGTGCATCCCCCTGCATCTGGGGTCCATCCCCCAGCTCCT
GGCGTCCACCCCCCAGCTCCTGGCGTCCATCCCCCAGCCCCTGGGGTCCACCCACCAACCTCTGGGGTCC
ACCCCCCAGCTCCTGGAGTCCACCCTCCAGCCCCCGGGGTTCACCCACCAGCCCCCGGAGTCCACCCACC
AGCCCCTGGGGTTCACCCACCAGCCCCAGGGGTCCATCCTCCCCCATCAGCGGGGGTTCACCCCCAGGCC
CCGGGGGTGCACCCAGCAGCCCCCGCCGTTCACCCTCAGGCCCCAGGGGTGCACCCACCAGCCCCAGGGA
TGCACCCTCAGGCCCCGGGGGTCCACCCCCAACCTCCCGGGGTCCATCCGTCGGCTCCTGGGGTCCACCC
TCAGCCTCCGGGAGTTCACCCCTCAAATCCTGGGGTGCACCCCCCAACTCCCATGCCCCCAATGCTGAGG
CCCCCACTTCCCTCCGAAGGCCCAGGGAACATACCTCCCCCTCCCCCAACCAACTTGGACCCAGCTTTCT
TGTACAAAGTGGTTGATATCCAGCACAGTGGCGGCCGCTCGAGTCTAGAGGGCCCGCGGTTCGAAACCAG
CGGAGGCGGCGGAAGCGGGGGAGGAGGCAGCGGCGGAGGCGGCAGCGGGGGCGGCGGAAGCGCTACCGGT
AAGCCTATCCCTAACCCTCTCCTCGGTCTCGATTCTACGCGTACCGGTATGGCTTCTAACTTTACTCAGT
TCGTTCTCGTCGACAATGGCGGAACTGGCGACGTGACTGTCGCCCCAAGCAACTTCGCTAACGGGGTCGC
TGAATGGATCAGCTCTAACTCGCGATCACAGGCTTACAAAGTAACCTGTAGCGTTCGTCAGAGCTCTGCG
CAGAATCGCAAATACACCATCAAAGTCGAGGTGCCTAAAGTGGCAACCCAGACTGTTGGTGGTGAAGAGC
TTCCTGTAGCCGGATGGAGATCTTACTTAAATATGGAACTAACCATTCCAATTTTCGCCACGAATTCCGA
CTGCGAGCTTATTGTTAAGGCAATGCAAGGTCTCCTAAAAGATGGAAACCCGATTCCCTCGGCCATCGCG
GCCAACTCCGGCATCTACGGAGGTGGAGGTGGATCTCGTACGGGTTAGTAATGAGTTTAAACCCGCTGAT
CAGCCTCGACTGTGCCTTCTAGTTGCCAGCCATCTGTTGTTTGCCCCTCCCCCGTGCCTTCCTTGACCCT
GGAAGGTGCCACTCCCACTGTCCTTTCCTAATAAAATGAGGAAATTGCATCGCATTGTCTGAGTAGGTGT
CATTCTATTCTGGGGGGTGGGGTGGGGCAGGACAGCAAGGGGGAGGATTGGGAAGACAATAGCAGGCATG
CTGGGGATGCGGTGGGCTCTATGGCTTCTGAGGCGGAAAGAACCAGCTGGGGCTCTAGGGGGTATCCCC
[124 nt withheld, positions 3640-3763]
C
[91 nt withheld, positions 3765-3855]
AGGGTGATGGTTCACGTACCTAGAAGTTCCTATTCCGAAGTTCCTATTCTCTAGAAAGTATAGGAACTTC
CTTGGCCAAAAAGCCTGAACTCACCGCGACGTCTGTCGAGAAGTTTCTGATCGAAAAGTTCGACAGCGTC
TCCGACCTGATGCAGCTCTCGGAGGGCGAAGAATCTCGTGCTTTCAGCTTCGATGTAGGAGGGCGTGGAT
ATGTCCTGCGGGTAAATAGCTGCGCCGATGGTTTCTACAAAGATCGTTATGTTTATCGGCACTTTGCATC
GGCCGCGCTCCCGATTCCGGAAGTGCTTGACATTGGGGAATTCAGCGAGAGCCTGACCTATTGCATCTCC
CGCCGTGCACAGGGTGTCACGTTGCAAGACCTGCCTGAAACCGAACTGCCCGCTGTTCTGCAGCCGGTCG
CGGAGGCCATGGATGCGATCGCTGCGGCCGATCTTAGCCAGACGAGCGGGTTCGGCCCATTCGGACCGCA
AGGAATCGGTCAATACACTACATGGCGTGATTTCATATGCGCGATTGCTGATCCCCATGTGTATCACTGG
CAAACTGTGATGGACGACACCGTCAGTGCGTCCGTCGCGCAGGCTCTCGATGAGCTGATGCTTTGGGCCG
AGGACTGCCCCGAAGTCCGGCACCTCGTGCACGCGGATTTCGGCTCCAACAATGTCCTGACGGACAATGG
CCGCATAACAGCGGTCATTGACTGGAGCGAGGCGATGTTCGGGGATTCCCAATACGAGGTCGCCAACATC
TTCTTCTGGAGGCCGTGGTTGGCTTGTATGGAGCAGCAGACGCGCTACTTCGAGCGGAGGCATCCGGAGC
TTGCAGGATCGCCGCGGCTCCGGGCGTATATGCTCCGCATTGGTCTTGACCAACTCTATCAGAGCTTGGT
TGACGGCAATTTCGATGATGCAGCTTGGGCGCAGGGTCGATGCGACGCAATCGTCCGATCCGGAGCCGGG
ACTGTCGGGCGTACACAAATCGCCCGCAGAAGCGCGGCCGTCTGGACCGATGGCTGTGTAGAAGTACTCG
CCGATAGTGGAAACCGACGCCCCAGCACTCGTCCGAGGGCAAAGGAATAGCACGTACTACGAGATTTCGA
TTCCACCGCCGCCTTCTATGAAAGGTTGGGCTTCGGAATCGTTTTCCGGGACGCCGGCTGGATGATCCTC
CAGCGCGGGGATCTCATGCTGGAGTTCTTCGCCCACCCCAACTTGTTTATTGCAGCTTATAATGGTTACA
AATAAAGCAATAGCATCACAAATTTCACAAATAAAGCATTTTTTTCACTGCATTCTAGTTGTGGTTTGTC
CAAACTCATCAATGTATCTTATCATGTCTGTATACCGTCGACCTCTAGCTAGAGCTTGGCGTAATCATGG
TCATAGCTGTTTCCTGTGTGAAATTGTTATCCGCTCACAATTCCACACAACATACGAGCCGGAAGCATAA
AGTGTAAAGCCTGGGGTGCCTAATGAGTGAGCTAACTCACATTAATTGCGTTGCGCTCACTGCCCGCTTT
CCAGTCGGGAAACCTGTCGTGCCAGCTGCATTAATGAATCGGCCAACGCGCGGGGAGAGGCGGTTTGCGT
ATTGGGCGCTCTTCCGCTTCCTCGCTCACTGACTCGCTGCGCTCGGTCGTTCGGCTGCGGCGAGCGGTAT
CAGCTCACTCAAAGGCGGTAATACGGTTATCCACAGAATCAGGGGATAACGCAGGAAAGAACATGTGAGC
AAAAGGCCAGCAAAAGGCCAGGAACCGTAAAAAGGCCGCGTTGCTGGCGTTTTTCCATAGGCTCCGCCCC
CCTGACGAGCATCACAAAAATCGACGCTCAAGTCAGAGGTGGCGAAACCCGACAGGACTATAAAGATACC
AGGCGTTTCCCCCTGGAAGCTCCCTCGTGCGCTCTCCTGTTCCGACCCTGCCGCTTACCGGATACCTGTC
CGCCTTTCTCCCTTCGGGAAGCGTGGCGCTTTCTCATAGCTCACGCTGTAGGTATCTCAGTTCGGTGTAG
GTCGTTCGCTCCAAGCTGGGCTGTGTGCACGAACCCCCCGTTCAGCCCGACCGCTGCGCCTTATCCGGTA
ACTATCGTCTTGAGTCCAACCCGGTAAGACACGACTTATCGCCACTGGCAGCAGCCACTGGTAACAGGAT
TAGCAGAGCGAGGTATGTAGGCGGTGCTACAGAGTTCTTGAAGTGGTGGCCTAACTACGGCTACACTAGA
AGAACAGTATTTGGTATCTGCGCTCTGCTGAAGCCAGTTACCTTCGGAAAAAGAGTTGGTAGCTCTTGAT
CCGGCAAACAAACCACCGCTGGTAGCGGTGGTTTTTTTGTTTGCAAGCAGCAGATTACGCGCAGAAAAAA
AGGATCTCAAGAAGATCCTTTGATCTTTTCTACGGGGTCTGACGCTCAGTGGAACGAAAACTCACGTTAA
GGGATTTTGGTCATGAGATTATCAAAAAGGATCTTCACCTAGATCCTTTTAAATTAAAAATGAAGTTTTA
AATCAATCTAAAGTATATATGAGTAAACTTGGTCTGACAGTTACCAATGCTTAATCAGTGAGGCACCTAT
CTCAGCGATCTGTCTATTTCGTTCATCCATAGTTGCCTGACTCCCCGTCGTGTAGATAACTACGATACGG
GAGGGCTTACCATCTGGCCCCAGTGCTGCAATGATACCGCGAGACCCACGCTCACCGGCTCCAGATTTAT
CAGCAATAAACCAGCCAGCCGGAAGGGCCGAGCGCAGAAGTGGTCCTGCAACTTTATCCGCCTCCATCCA
GTCTATTAATTGTTGCCGGGAAGCTAGAGTAAGTAGTTCGCCAGTTAATAGTTTGCGCAACGTTGTTGCC
ATTGCTACAGGCATCGTGGTGTCACGCTCGTCGTTTGGTATGGCTTCATTCAGCTCCGGTTCCCAACGAT
CAAGGCGAGTTACATGATCCCCCATGTTGTGCAAAAAAGCGGTTAGCTCCTTCGGTCCTCCGATCGTTGT
CAGAAGTAAGTTGGCCGCAGTGTTATCACTCATGGTTATGGCAGCACTGCATAATTCTCTTACTGTCATG
CCATCCGTAAGATGCTTTTCTGTGACTGGTGAGTACTCAACCAAGTCATTCTGAGAATAGTGTATGCGGC
GACCGAGTTGCTCTTGCCCGGCGTCAATACGGGATAATACCGCGCCACATAGCAGAACTTTAAAAGTGCT
CATCATTGGAAAACGTTCTTCGGGGCGAAAACTCTCAAGGATCTTACCGCTGTTGAGATCCAGTTCGATG
TAACCCACTCGTGCACCCAACTGATCTTCAGCATCTTTTACTTTCACCAGCGTTTCTGGGTGAGCAAAAA
CAGGAAGGCAAAATGCCGCAAAAAAGGGAATAAGGGCGACACGGAAATGTTGAATACTCATACTCTTCCT
TTTTCAATATTATTGAAGCATTTATCAGGGTTATTGTCTCATGAGCGGATACATATTTGAATGTATTTAG
AAAAATAAACAAATAGGGGTTCCGCGCACATTTCCCCGAAAAGTGCCACCTGACGTCGACGGATCGGGAG
ATCTCCCGATCCCCTATGGTGCACTCTCAGTACAATCTGCTCTGATGCCGCATAGTTAAGCCAGTATCTG
CTCCCTGCTTGTGTGTTGGAGGTCGCTGAGTAGTGCGCGAGCAAAATTTAAGCTACAACAAGGCAAGGCT
TGACCGACAATTGCATGAAGAATCTGCTTAGGGTTAGGCGTTTTGCGCTGCTTCGCGATGTACGGGCCAG
ATATACGCGTTGACATTGATTATTGACTAGGCTTTTGCAAAAAGCTTTGCAAAGATGGATAAAGTTTTAA
ACAGAGAGGAATCTTTGCAGCTAATGGACCTTCTAGGTCTTGAAAGGAGTGGGAATT
