>Addgene plasmid #156001 | SF3A2 | depositor partial sequence | sequence record 301404 | Insert Sequence
ATGGACTTCCAGCATCGCCCCGGGGGCAAGACCGGGAGCGGGGGCGTGGCCTCCTCCTCCGAGAGCAACC
GTGACCGCAGGGAGCGCCTCCGGCAGCTGGCCCTGGAGACCATCGACATCAACAAGGACCCGTACTTCAT
GAAGAACCACCTGGGCTCCTATGAATGCAAACTCTGCCTGACACTTCACAACAATGAGGGGAGCTACCTG
GCACATACGCAGGGGAAGAAGCACCAGACCAACCTGGCCCGGCGAGCAGCCAAGGAGGCCAAGGAGGCCC
CTGCCCAGCCCGCGCCTGAGAAGGTCAAGGTGGAGGTGAAGAAGTTTGTGAAGATCGGCCGCCCGGGCTA
CAAAGTGACCAAGCAGAGAGACTCGGAGATGGGCCAGCAGAGCCTCCTCTTCCAGATTGACTACCCTGAG
ATCGCCGAGGGCATCATGCCACGTCACCGCTTCATGTCTGCGTACGAGCAGAGGATCGAGCCTCCGGACC
GGCGCTGGCAGTACCTGCTCATGGCCGCCGAGCCCTACGAGACCATTGCCTTCAAGGTGCCGAGCAGAGA
GATCGACAAGGCGGAGGGCAAGTTCTGGACACACTGGAACCGGGAGACCAAGCAGTTCTTCCTCCAGTTC
CACTTTAAGATGGAGAAGCCCCCGGCTCCACCCAGCCTCCCTGCTGGCCCCCCTGGGGTGAAGCGGCCTC
CACCCCCGCTGATGAACGGTCTGCCCCCTCGGCCACCGCTGCCTGAGTCTTTGCCACCGCCCCCGCCAGG
AGGCCTGCCTCTGCCACCCATGCCCCCCACAGGGCCTGCGCCCTCAGGGCCCCCGGGACCACCCCAGCTA
CCCCCGCCAGCTCCAGGGGTCCACCCCCCGGCCCCAGTGGTGCATCCCCCTGCATCTGGGGTCCATCCCC
CAGCTCCTGGCGTCCACCCCCCAGCTCCTGGCGTCCATCCCCCAGCCCCTGGGGTCCACCCACCAACCTC
TGGGGTCCACCCCCCAGCTCCTGGAGTCCACCCTCCAGCCCCCGGGGTTCACCCACCAGCCCCCGGAGTC
CACCCACCAGCCCCTGGGGTTCACCCACCAGCCCCAGGGGTCCATCCTCCCCCATCAGCGGGGGTTCACC
CCCAGGCCCCGGGGGTGCACCCAGCAGCCCCCGCCGTTCACCCTCAGGCCCCAGGGGTGCACCCACCAGC
CCCAGGGATGCACCCTCAGGCCCCGGGGGTCCACCCCCAACCTCCCGGGGTCCATCCGTCGGCTCCTGGG
GTCCACCCTCAGCCTCCGGGAGTTCACCCCTCAAATCCTGGGGTGCACCCCCCAACTCCCATGCCCCCAA
TGCTGAGGCCCCCACTTCCCTCCGAAGGCCCAGGGAACATACCTCCCCCTCCCCCAACCAACTTG
